Addgene plasmid #160479: pVRC8400-SARS-CoV-2-RBD-L455RG496R-AVI
Purpose: Expresses SARS-CoV-2 RBD-L455RG496R domain with single chain Fc, HRV3C protease cleavage site, and AVI tag
Depositing lab: Peter Kwong. Depositing organization: National Institute of Allergy and Infectious Diseases (NIAID). Publication: Structure-Based Design with Tag-Based Purification and In-Process Biotinylation Enable Streamlined Development of SARS-CoV-2 Spike Molecular Probes. Zhou T, Teng IT, Olia AS, Cerutti G, Gorman J, Nazzari A, Shi W, Tsybovsky Y, Wang L, Wang S, Zhang B, Zhang Y, Katsamba PS, Petrova Y, Banach BB, Fahad AS, Liu L, Lopez Acevedo SN, Madan B, Oliveira de Souza M, Pan X, Wang P, Wolfe JR, Yin M, Ho DD, Phung E, DiPiazza A, Chang LA, Abiona OM, Corbett KS, DeKosky BJ, Graham BS, Mascola JR, Misasi J, Ruckwardt T, Sullivan NJ, Shapiro L, Kwong PD. Cell Rep. 2020 Oct 27;33(4):108322. doi: 10.1016/j.celrep.2020.108322. Epub 2020 Oct 12. PubMed 33091382.
Backbone
  Vector backbone: pVRC8400
  Vector type: Mammalian Expression
Growth in bacteria
  Bacterial resistance: Kanamycin, 50 μg/mL
  Growth temperature: 37°C
  Growth strain: DH5alpha
  Copy number: Unknown
Gene/Insert
  Gene/Insert name: SARS-CoV-2-RBD-L455RG496R
  Mutation: changed Leucine 455 to Arginine and changed Glycine 496 to Arginine
  Tag / fusion protein: scFc (N terminal on insert); HRV3C (N terminal on insert); AVI (C terminal on insert)
Terms and licenses: Academic/Nonprofit Terms; Industry Terms: Not Available to Industry
How to cite: pVRC8400-SARS-CoV-2-RBD-L455RG496R-AVI was a gift from Peter Kwong (Addgene plasmid # 160479 ; http://n2t.net/addgene:160479 ; RRID:Addgene_160479)
