[The description below was written by a language model from this plasmid's Addgene catalogue record and pLannotate feature annotations shown in this document.]
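Description:
pVRC8400-SARS-CoV-2-RBD-L455RG496R-AVI is a 6,558-nt mammalian expression plasmid built on the pVRC8400 backbone for production of a tagged, mutant receptor-binding domain (RBD) of the SARS-CoV-2 spike glycoprotein. It is propagated in E. coli through a high-copy ColE1/pUC-type origin and selected with kanamycin via an aph(3')-Ia (KanR) gene. The short bla, rop, bom and Tn903 transposase matches in the feature table appear to be backbone remnants rather than functional elements.

The expression cassette is driven by the human CMV immediate-early enhancer and promoter, followed by a truncated HTLV-1 5' LTR fragment and a modified CMV intron A fragment, an arrangement commonly used to boost transcript levels and processing in mammalian cells. It ends in a bovine growth hormone polyadenylation signal. The open reading frame begins with a short fragment matching a mouse immunoglobulin heavy-chain variable gene, most likely serving as a secretion leader, although the record does not say so explicitly. This is followed by human IgG1 constant-region sequence corresponding to the single-chain Fc (scFc), an HRV3C protease cleavage site, the spike RBD fragment, and a C-terminal AVI tag. The RBD carries two substitutions, leucine 455 to arginine and glycine 496 to arginine; the record does not state their functional effect.

Together these parts support a tag-based workflow. The Fc moiety permits affinity capture of the secreted fusion, the AVI tag is a substrate for site-specific enzymatic biotinylation, and HRV3C cleavage releases the RBD from the Fc. The associated publication describes this strategy for generating biotinylated SARS-CoV-2 spike molecular probes.
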