Features (pLannotate 1.2.2; 15 found; start..end, strand, type, name):
    108..206     +  misc_feature   bom (fragment): basis of mobility region from pBR322
    292..671     +  enhancer       CMV enhancer: human cytomegalovirus immediate early enhancer
    672..875     +  promoter       CMV promoter: human cytomegalovirus (CMV) immediate early promoter
    964..1191    +  LTR            5' LTR (truncated) (fragment): truncated 5' long terminal repeat (LTR) from human T-cell leukemia virus (HTLV) type 1
   1195..1305    +  intron         CMV intron (fragment): modified intron A from human cytomegalovirus
   1356..1424    +  CDS            Ighv1-61 (fragment): HVM05_MOUSE - Also known as Igh-VJ558. Experimental evidence at protein level: Swiss-Prot protein existence level 1. From Mus musculus (Mouse).
   1758..2774    +  CDS            IGHG1: IGHG1_HUMAN - Experimental evidence at protein level: Swiss-Prot protein existence level 1. Constant region of immunoglobulin heavy chains. Immunoglobulins, also known as antibodies, are membrane-bound or secreted glycoproteins produced by B lymphocytes. In the recognition phase of humoral immunity, the membrane-bound immunoglobulins serve as receptors which, upon binding of a specific antigen, trigger the clonal expansion and differentiation of B lymphocytes into immunoglobulins- secreting plasma cells. Secreted immunoglobulins mediate the effector phase of humoral immunity, which results in
   2829..3455    +  CDS            S (fragment): SPIKE_SARS2 - Experimental evidence at protein level: Swiss-Prot protein existence level 1. [Spike glycoprotein]: May down-regulate host tetherin (BST2) by lysosomal degradation, thereby counteracting its antiviral activity. From Severe acute respiratory syndrome coronavirus 2 (2019-nCoV) (SARS-CoV-2).
   3517..3741    +  polyA_signal   bGH poly(A) signal: bovine growth hormone polyadenylation signal
   4279..4867    -  rep_origin     ori: high-copy-number ColE1/pMB1/pBR322/pUC origin of replication
   5039..5110    -  CDS            bla(M) (fragment): β-lactamase lacking the signal sequence; bla(M); allows cytosolic expression of β-lactamase
   5122..5268    -  CDS            TRA2_ECOLX (fragment): Protein predicted: Swiss-Prot protein existence level 4. Required for transposition of transposon Tn903. From Escherichia coli.
   5409..6224    -  CDS            KanR: aminoglycoside phosphotransferase; aph(3')-Ia; confers resistance to kanamycin in bacteria or G418 (Geneticin®) in eukaryotes
   6347..6434    -  promoter       AmpR promoter (fragment): bla
   6529..6       +  CDS            rop (fragment) (across the origin): Rop protein, which maintains plasmids at low copy number; rop
>Addgene plasmid #160479 | pVRC8400-SARS-CoV-2-RBD-L455RG496R-AVI | addgene full sequence | sequence record 314424 | Addgene NGS Result
CTCTGACACATGCAGCTCCCGGAGACGGTCACAGCTTGTCTGTAAGCGGATGCCGGGAGCAGACAAGCCC
GTCAGGGCGCGTCAGCGGGTGTTGGCGGGTGTCGGGGCTGGCTTAACTATGCGGCATCAGAGCAGATTGT
ACTGAGAGTGCACCATATGCGGTGTGAAATACCGCACAGATGCGTAAGGAGAAAATACCGCATCAGATTG
GCTATTGGCCATTGCATACGTTGTATCCATATCATAATATGTACATTTATATTGGCTCATGTCCAACATT
ACCGCCATGTTGACATTGATTATTGACTAGTTATTAATAGTAATCAATTACGGGGTCATTAGTTCATAGC
CCATATATGGAGTTCCGCGTTACATAACTTACGGTAAATGGCCCGCCTGGCTGACCGCCCAACGACCCCC
GCCCATTGACGTCAATAATGACGTATGTTCCCATAGTAACGCCAATAGGGACTTTCCATTGACGTCAATG
GGTGGAGTATTTACGGTAAACTGCCCACTTGGCAGTACATCAAGTGTATCATATGCCAAGTACGCCCCCT
ATTGACGTCAATGACGGTAAATGGCCCGCCTGGCATTATGCCCAGTACATGACCTTATGGGACTTTCCTA
CTTGGCAGTACATCTACGTATTAGTCATCGCTATTACCATGGTGATGCGGTTTTGGCAGTACATCAATGG
GCGTGGATAGCGGTTTGACTCACGGGGATTTCCAAGTCTCCACCCCATTGACGTCAATGGGAGTTTGTTT
TGGCACCAAAATCAACGGGACTTTCCAAAATGTCGTAACAACTCCGCCCCATTGACGCAAATGGGCGGTA
GGCGTGTACGGTGGGAGGTCTATATAAGCAGAGCTCGTTTAGTGAACCGTCAGATCGCCTGGAGACGCCA
TCCACGCTGTTTTGACCTCCATAGAAGACACCGGGACCGATCCAGCCTCCATCGGCTCGCATCTCTCCTT
CACGCGCCCGCCGCCCTACCTGAGGCCGCCATCCACGCCGGTTGAGTCGCGTTCTGCCGCCTCCCGCCTG
TGGTGCCTCCTGAACTGCGTCCGCCGTCTAGGTAAGTTTAAAGCTCAGGTCGAGACCGGGCCTTTGTCCG
GCGCTCCCTTGGAGCCTACCTAGACTCAGCCGGCTCTCCACGCTTTGCCTGACCCTGCTTGCTCAACTCT
AGTTAACGGTGGAGGGCAGTGTAGTCTGAGCAGTACTCGTTGCTGCCGCGCGCGCCACCAGACATAATAG
CTGACAGACTAACAGACTGTTCCTTTCCATGGGTCTTTTCTGCAGTCACCGTCGTCGACACGTGTGATCA
GATATCGCGGCCGCTCTAGACCACCATGGGATGGTCATGTATCATCCTTTTTCTAGTAGCAACTGCAACC
GGTGTACATTCCGCACCAGAGCTGCTGGGAGGACCTAGCGTGTTCCTGTTTCCCCCTAAGCCTAAGGACA
CCCTGATGATCAGCCGGACCCCAGAGGTGACATGCGTGGTGGTGGACGTGTCCCACGAGGACCCCGAGGT
GAAGTTCAACTGGTACGTGGATGGCGTGGAGGTGCACAATGCCAAGACCAAGCCAAGGGAGGAGCAGTAC
AACTCTACCTATCGCGTGGTGAGCGTGCTGACAGTGCTGCACCAGGACTGGCTGAACGGCAAGGAGTACA
AGTGTAAGGTGTCTAATAAGGCCCTGCCTGCCCCAATCGAGAAGACCATCAGCAAGGCAAAGGGACAGCC
AAGGGAGCCTCAGGTGTATACCCTGCCACCCAGCCGCGACGAGCTGACAAAGAACCAGGTGTCCCTGTAC
TGCCTGGTGAAGGGCTTCTATCCTTCCGATATCGCCGTGGAGTGGGAGTCTAATGGCCAGCCAGAGAACA
ATTACAAGACCACACCTCCAGTGCTGGACTCCGATGGCTCTTTCTTTCTGTATTCCAAGCTGACCGTGGA
TAAGAGCCGGTGGCAGCAGGGCAACGTGTTTAGCTGTTCCGTGATGCACGAGGCCCTGCACAATCACTAC
ACACAGAAGTCTCTGAGCCTGTCCCCCGGCAAGGGAGGAGGAGGCAGCGGCGGAGGAGGCTCCGGAGGCG
GCGGCTCTGGCGGCGGCGGCAGCGCCCCTGAACTGCTGGGAGGACCAAGCGTGTTCCTGTTTCCACCTAA
GCCCAAAGATACCCTGATGATCTCCAGGACCCCTGAAGTCACCTGCGTGGTCGTGGACGTGTCTCATGAG
GACCCCGAAGTCAAGTTCAACTGGTACGTGGACGGAGTCGAAGTCCATAACGCCAAGACCAAGCCTAGAG
AAGAGCAGTACAACTCCACCTATAGAGTGGTGTCTGTGCTGACAGTGCTGCATCAGGATTGGCTGAATGG
CAAGGAATATAAGTGTAAGGTGAGCAATAAGGCCCTGCCCGCCCCTATCGAGAAGACCATCTCTAAAGCC
AAAGGACAGCCAAGGGAGCCACAGGTGTATACACTGCCACCCAGCCGGGACGAGCTGACCAAGAACCAGG
TGAGCCTGACATGTCTGGTCAAGGGCTTCTACCCCAGTGACATTGCTGTGGAGTGGGAGTCCAATGGCCA
GCCTGAGAACAATTATAAAACTACCCCACCAGTGCTGGACAGCGATGGCTCCTTCTTTCTGACCAGCAAG
CTGACAGTGGATAAGTCCCGCTGGCAGCAGGGAAACGTGTTTTCTTGTAGCGTGATGCATGAGGCCCTGC
ATAACCACTACACCCAGAAGTCCCTGTCTCTGAGCCCAGGCAAGGGAGGCAGCGGAGGCGGAGGCAGCGG
AGGCCTGGAGGTGCTGTTTCAGGGCCCTCCCAATATCACAAACCTGTGCCCTTTTGGCGAGGTGTTCAAC
GCAACCAGGTTCGCCAGCGTGTACGCATGGAATAGGAAGCGCATCTCCAACTGCGTGGCCGACTATTCTG
TGCTGTACAACAGCGCCTCCTTCTCTACCTTTAAGTGCTATGGCGTGAGCCCCACAAAGCTGAATGACCT
GTGCTTTACCAACGTGTACGCCGATTCCTTCGTGATCAGGGGCGACGAGGTGCGCCAGATCGCACCAGGA
CAGACAGGCAAGATCGCAGACTACAATTATAAGCTGCCTGACGATTTCACCGGCTGCGTGATCGCCTGGA
ACTCTAACAATCTGGATAGCAAAGTGGGCGGCAACTACAATTATCTGTACCGGAGGTTTAGAAAGTCTAA
TCTGAAGCCATTCGAGAGGGACATCTCCACAGAAATCTACCAGGCCGGCTCTACCCCCTGCAATGGCGTG
GAGGGCTTTAACTGTTATTTCCCTCTGCAGAGCTACCGCTTCCAGCCAACAAACGGCGTGGGCTATCAGC
CCTACCGCGTGGTGGTGCTGTCTTTTGAGCTGCTGCACGCACCTGCAACAGTGTGCGGAGGAGGAGGCCT
GGTGCCACAGCAGAGCGGAGGCCTGAACGACATCTTCGAGGCCCAGAAGATCGAGTGGCACGAGGGCTGA
TGAGGATCCAGATCTGCTGTGCCTTCTAGTTGCCAGCCATCTGTTGTTTGCCCCTCCCCCGTGCCTTCCT
TGACCCTGGAAGGTGCCACTCCCACTGTCCTTTCCTAATAAAATGAGGAAATTGCATCGCATTGTCTGAG
TAGGTGTCATTCTATTCTGGGGGGTGGGGTGGGGCAGGACAGCAAGGGGGAGGATTGGGAAGACAATAGC
AGGCATGCTGGGGATGCGGTGGGCTCTATGGGTACCCAGGTGCTGAAGAATTGACCCGGTTCCTCCTGGG
CCAGAAAGAAGCAGGCACATCCCCTTCTCTGTGACACACCCTGTCCACGCCCCTGGTTCTTAGTTCCAGC
CCCACTCATAGGACACTCATAGCTCAGGAGGGCTCCGCCTTCAATCCCACCCGCTAAAGTACTTGGAGCG
GTCTCTCCCTCCCTCATCAGCCCACCAAACCAAACCTAGCCTCCAAGAGTGGGAAGAAATTAAAGCAAGA
TAGGCTATTAAGTGCAGAGGGAGAGAAAATGCCTCCAACATGTGAGGAAGTAATGAGAGAAATCATAGAA
TTTTAAGGCCATGATTTAAGGCCATCATGGCCTTAATCTTCCGCTTCCTCGCTCACTGACTCGCTGCGCT
CGGTCGTTCGGCTGCGGCGAGCGGTATCAGCTCACTCAAAGGCGGTAATACGGTTATCCACAGAATCAGG
GGATAACGCAGGAAAGAACATGTGAGCAAAAGGCCAGCAAAAGGCCAGGAACCGTAAAAAGGCCGCGTTG
CTGGCGTTTTTCCATAGGCTCCGCCCCCCTGACGAGCATCACAAAAATCGACGCTCAAGTCAGAGGTGGC
GAAACCCGACAGGACTATAAAGATACCAGGCGTTTCCCCCTGGAAGCTCCCTCGTGCGCTCTCCTGTTCC
GACCCTGCCGCTTACCGGATACCTGTCCGCCTTTCTCCCTTCGGGAAGCGTGGCGCTTTCTCATAGCTCA
CGCTGTAGGTATCTCAGTTCGGTGTAGGTCGTTCGCTCCAAGCTGGGCTGTGTGCACGAACCCCCCGTTC
AGCCCGACCGCTGCGCCTTATCCGGTAACTATCGTCTTGAGTCCAACCCGGTAAGACACGACTTATCGCC
ACTGGCAGCAGCCACTGGTAACAGGATTAGCAGAGCGAGGTATGTAGGCGGTGCTACAGAGTTCTTGAAG
TGGTGGCCTAACTACGGCTACACTAGAAGAACAGTATTTGGTATCTGCGCTCTGCTGAAGCCAGTTACCT
TCGGAAAAAGAGTTGGTAGCTCTTGATCCGGCAAACAAACCACCGCTGGTAGCGGTGGTTTTTTTGTTTG
CAAGCAGCAGATTACGCGCAGAAAAAAAGGATCTCAAGAAGATCCTTTGATCTTTTCTACGGGGTCTGAC
GCTCAGTGGAACGAAAACTCACGTTAAGGGATTTTGGTCATGAGATTATCAAAAAGGATCTTCACCTAGA
TCCTTTTAAATTAAAAATGAAGTTTTAAATCAATCTAAAGTATATATGAGTAAACTTGGTCTGACAGTTA
CCAATGCTTAATCAGTGAGGCACCTATCTCAGCGATCTGTCTATTTCGTTCATCCATAGTTGCCTGACTC
GGGGGGGGGGGGCGCTGAGGTCTGCCTCGTGAAGAAGGTGTTGCTGACTCATACCAGGCCTGAATCGCCC
CATCATCCAGCCAGAAAGTGAGGGAGCCACGGTTGATGAGAGCTTTGTTGTAGGTGGACCAGTTGGTGAT
TTTGAACTTTTGCTTTGCCACGGAACGGTCTGCGTTGTCGGGAAGATGCGTGATCTGATCCTTCAACTCA
GCAAAAGTTCGATTTATTCAACAAAGCCGCCGTCCCGTCAAGTCAGCGTAATGCTCTGCCAGTGTTACAA
CCAATTAACCAATTCTGATTAGAAAAACTCATCGAGCATCAAATGAAACTGCAATTTATTCATATCAGGA
TTATCAATACCATATTTTTGAAAAAGCCGTTTCTGTAATGAAGGAGAAAACTCACCGAGGCAGTTCCATA
GGATGGCAAGATCCTGGTATCGGTCTGCGATTCCGACTCGTCCAACATCAATACAACCTATTAATTTCCC
CTCGTCAAAAATAAGGTTATCAAGTGAGAAATCACCATGAGTGACGACTGAATCCGGTGAGAATGGCAAA
AGCTTATGCATTTCTTTCCAGACTTGTTCAACAGGCCAGCCATTACGCTCGTCATCAAAATCACTCGCAT
CAACCAAACCGTTATTCATTCGTGATTGCGCCTGAGCGAGACGAAATACGCGATCGCTGTTAAAAGGACA
ATTACAAACAGGAATCGAATGCAACCGGCGCAGGAACACTGCCAGCGCATCAACAATATTTTCACCTGAA
TCAGGATATTCTTCTAATACCTGGAATGCTGTTTTCCCGGGGATCGCAGTGGTGAGTAACCATGCATCAT
CAGGAGTACGGATAAAATGCTTGATGGTCGGAAGAGGCATAAATTCCGTCAGCCAGTTTAGTCTGACCAT
CTCATCTGTAACATCATTGGCAACGCTACCTTTGCCATGTTTCAGAAACAACTCTGGCGCATCGGGCTTC
CCATACAATCGATAGATTGTCGCACCTGATTGCCCGACATTATCGCGAGCCCATTTATACCCATATAAAT
CAGCATCCATGTTGGAATTTAATCGCGGCCTCGAGCAAGACGTTTCCCGTTGAATATGGCTCATAACACC
CCTTGTATTACTGTTTATGTAAGCAGACAGTTTTATTGTTCATGATGATATATTTTTATCTTGTGCAATG
TAACATCAGAGATTTTGAGACACAACGTGGCTTTCCCCCCCCCCCCATTATTGAAGCATTTATCAGGGTT
ATTGTCTCATGAGCGGATACATATTTGAATGTATTTAGAAAAATAAACAAATAGGGGTTCCGCGCACATT
TCCCCGAAAAGTGCCACCTGACGTCTAAGAAACCATTATTATCATGACATTAACCTATAAAAATAGGCGT
ATCACGAGGCCCTTTCGTCTCGCGCGTTTCGGTGATGACGGTGAAAAC
